>Addgene plasmid #157116 | pD649-HAsp-TNFRSF10D-COMP5AP-AviTag-9xHis | depositor full sequence | sequence record 303341 | Full Sequence
TTTCAATATTATTGAAGCATTTATCAGGGTTATTGTCTCATGAGCGGATACATATTTGAATGTATTTAGA
AAAATAAACAAATAGGGGTCAGTGTTACAACCAATTAACCAATTCTGAACATTATCGCGAGCCCATTTAT
ACCTGAATATGGCTCATAACACCCCTTGCTCATGACCAAAATCCCTTAACGTGAGTTACGCGCGCGTCGT
TCCACTGAGCGTCAGACCCCGTAGAAAAGATCAAAGGATCTTCTTGAGATCCTTTTTTTCTGCGCGTAAT
CTGCTGCTTGCAAACAAAAAAACCACCGCTACCAGCGGTGGTTTGTTTGCCGGATCAAGAGCTACCAACT
CTTTTTCCGAAGGTAACTGGCTTCAGCAGAGCGCAGATACCAAATACTGTTCTTCTAGTGTAGCCGTAGT
TAGCCCACCACTTCAAGAACTCTGTAGCACCGCCTACATACCTCGCTCTGCTAATCCTGTTACCAGTGGC
TGCTGCCAGTGGCGATAAGTCGTGTCTTACCGGGTTGGACTCAAGACGATAGTTACCGGATAAGGCGCAG
CGGTCGGGCTGAACGGGGGGTTCGTGCACACAGCCCAGCTTGGAGCGAACGACCTACACCGAACTGAGAT
ACCTACAGCGTGAGCTATGAGAAAGCGCCACGCTTCCCGAAGGGAGAAAGGCGGACAGGTATCCGGTAAG
CGGCAGGGTCGGAACAGGAGAGCGCACGAGGGAGCTTCCAGGGGGAAACGCCTGGTATCTTTATAGTCCT
GTCGGGTTTCGCCACCTCTGACTTGAGCGTCGATTTTTGTGATGCTCGTCAGGGGGGCGGAGCCTATGGA
AAAACGCCAGCAACGCGGCCTTTTTACGGTTCCTGGCCTTTTGCTGGCCTTTTGCTCACATGTTCTTTCC
TGCGTTATCCCCTGATTCTGTGGATAACCGTATTACCGCCTTTGAGTGAGCTGATACCGCTCGCCGCAGC
CGAACGACCGAGCGCAGCGAGTCAGTGAGCGAGGAAGCGGAAGGCGAGAGTAGGGAACTGCCAGGCATCA
AACTAAGCAGAAGGCCCCTGACGGATGGCCTTTTTGCGTTTCTACAAACTCTTTCTGTGTTGTAAAACGA
CGGCCAGTCTTAAGCTCGGGCCCCCTGGGCGGTTCTGATAACGAGTAATCGTTAATCCGCAAATAACGTA
AAAACCCGCTTCGGCGGGTTTTTTTATGGGGGGAGTTTAGGGAAAGAGCATTTGTCAGAATATTTAAGGG
CGCCTGTCACTTTGCTTGATATATGAGAATTATTTAACCTTATAAATGAGAAAAAAGCAACGCACTTTAA
ATAAGATACGTTGCTTTTTCGATTGATGAACACCTATAATTAAACTATTCATCTATTATTTATGATTTTT
TGTATATACAATATTTCTAGTTTGTTAAAGAGAATTAAGAAAATAAATCTCGAAAATAATAAAGGGAAAA
TCAGTTTTTGATATCAAAATTATACATGTCAACGATAATACAAAATATAATACAAACTATAAGATGTTAT
CAGTATTTATTATCATTTAGAATAAATTTTGTGTCGCCCTTAATTGTGAGCGGATAACAATTACGAGCTT
CATGCACAGTGGCGTTGACTCAATATTGGCCATTAGCCATATTATTCATTGGTTATATAGCATAAATCAA
TATTGGCTATTGGCCATTGCATACGTTGTATCTATATCATAATATGTACATTTATATTGGCTCATGTCCA
ATATGACCGCCATGTTGGCATTGATTATTGACTAGTTATTAATAGTAATCAATTACGGGGTCATTAGTTC
ATAGCCCATATATGGAGTTCCGCGTTACATAACTTACGGTAAATGGCCCGCCTGGCTGACCGCCCAACGA
CCCCCGCCCATTGACGTCAATAATGACGTATGTTCCCATAGTAACGCCAATAGGGACTTTCCATTGACGT
CAATGGGTGGAGTATTTACGGTAAACTGCCCACTTGGCAGTACATCAAGTGTATCATATGCCAAGTACGC
CCCCTATTGACGTCAATGACGGTAAATGGCCCGCCTGGCATTATGCCCAGTACATGACCTTATGGGACTT
TCCTACTTGGCAGTACATCTACGTATTAGTCATCGCTATTACCATGGTGATGCGGTTTTGGCAGTACATC
AATGGGCGTGGATAGCGGTTTGACTCACGGGGATTTCCAAGTCTCCACCCCATTGACGTCAATGGGAGTT
TGTTTTGGCACCAAAATCAACGGGACTTTCCAAAATGTCGTAACAACTCCGCCCCATTGACGCAAATGGG
CGGTAGGCGTGTACGGTGGGAGGTCTATATAAGCAGAGCTCGTTTAGTGAACCGTCAGATCGCCTGGAGA
CGCCATCCACGCTGTTTTGACCTCCATAGAAGACACCGGGACCGATCCAGCCTCCGCGGCCGGGAACGGT
GCATTGGAACGCGGATTCCCCGTGCCAAGAGTGACGTAAGTACCGCCTATAGAGTCTATAGGCCCACCCC
CTTGGCTTCGTTAGAACGCGGCTACAATTAATACATAACCTTATGTATCATACACATACGATTTAGGTGA
CACTATAGAATAACATCCACTTTGCCTTTCTCTCCACAGGTGTCCACTCCCAGGTCCAACTGCACCTCGG
TTCTATCGAAAACGCGCCTGCTAGCGCCACCATGAAGACCATCATTGCCCTGAGCTACATCTTCTGCCTG
GTGTTCGCTGCGGCCGCCGCAACAATTCCTAGACAGGATGAAGTGCCCCAGCAGACAGTTGCTCCCCAGC
AGCAGAGAAGAAGCCTGAAAGAGGAAGAGTGCCCAGCCGGCAGCCACAGATCTGAGTACACAGGCGCTTG
CAACCCTTGCACCGAAGGCGTGGACTACACAATCGCCAGCAACAACCTGCCTAGCTGCCTGCTGTGTACA
GTGTGCAAGAGCGGCCAGACCAACAAGAGCAGCTGCACCACCACCAGAGATACCGTGTGTCAGTGCGAGA
AGGGCAGCTTCCAGGACAAGAACAGCCCCGAGATGTGCAGAACCTGCAGAACAGGCTGTCCCAGAGGCAT
GGTCAAGGTGTCCAATTGCACCCCTCGGAGCGACATCAAGTGCAAGAATGAGAGCGCCGCCAGCAGCACA
GGCAAAACACCAGCTGCCGAGGAAACCGTGACCACCATTCTGGGAATGCTGGCCTCTCCTTACCATGGCG
CGCCGGAAGATCAAGTTGATCCAAGATTGATTGATGGCAAGGGCGGATCTCTGGAGGTGCTGTTCCAGGG
ACCAGGCGGAAGCGGCAATCCCGGCGGCGATCTGGCCCCCCAGATGCTGCGCGAGCTGCAGGAGACCAAT
GCCGCCCTGCAGGACGTGCGCGAGCTGCTGCGCCACCGCGTGAAGGAGATCACCTTCCTGAAGAACACCG
TGATGGAGTGCGACGCCTGCGGTATGCAGCCCTCTAGAGGCTCCGGCTCCATCATCCCAGTTGAGGAGGA
GAACCCGGACTTCTGGAACCGCGAGGCAGCCGAGGCCCTGGGTGCCGCCAAGAAGCTGCAGCCTGCACAG
ACAGCCGCCAAGAACCTCATCATCTTCCTGGGCGATGGGATGGGGGTGTCTACGGTGACAGCTGCCAGGA
TCCTAAAAGGGCAGAAGAAGGACAAACTGGGGCCTGAGATACCCCTGGCCATGGACCGCTTCCCATATGT
GGCTCTGTCCAAGACATACAATGTAGACAAACATGTGCCAGACAGTGGAGCCACAGCCACGGCCTACCTG
TGCGGGGTCAAGGGCAACTTCCAGACCATTGGCTTGAGTGCAGCCGCCCGCTTTAACCAGTGCAACACGA
CACGCGGCAACGAGGTCATCTCCGTGATGAATCGGGCCAAGAAAGCAGGGAAGTCAGTGGGAGTGGTAAC
CACCACACGAGTGCAGCACGCCTCGCCAGCCGGCACCTACGCCCACACGGTGAACCGCAACTGGTACTCG
GACGCCGACGTGCCTGCCTCGGCCCGCCAGGAGGGGTGCCAGGACATCGCTACGCAGCTCATCTCCAACA
TGGACATTGACGTGATCCTAGGTGGAGGCCGAAAGTACATGTTTCGCATGGGAACCCCAGACCCTGAGTA
CCCAGATGACTACAGCCAAGGTGGGACCAGGCTGGACGGGAAGAATCTGGTGCAGGAATGGCTGGCGAAG
CGCCAGGGTGCCCGGTATGTGTGGAACCGCACTGAGCTCATGCAGGCTTCCCTGGACCCGTCTGTGACCC
ATCTCATGGGTCTCTTTGAGCCTGGAGACATGAAATACGAGATCCACCGAGACTCCACACTGGACCCCTC
CCTGATGGAGATGACAGAGGCTGCCCTGCGCCTGCTGAGCAGGAACCCCCGCGGCTTCTTCCTCTTCGTG
GAGGGTGGTCGCATCGACCATGGTCATCATGAAAGCAGGGCTTACCGGGCACTGACTGAGACGATCATGT
TCGACGACGCCATTGAGAGGGCGGGCCAGCTCACCAGCGAGGAGGACACGCTGAGCCTCGTCACTGCCGA
CCACTCCCACGTCTTCTCCTTCGGAGGCTACCCCCTGCGAGGGAGCTCCATCTTCGGGCTGGCCCCTGGC
AAGGCCCGGGACAGGAAGGCCTACACGGTCCTCCTATACGGAAACGGTCCAGGCTATGTGCTCAAGGACG
GCGCCCGGCCGGATGTTACCGAGAGCGAGAGCGGGAGCCCCGAGTATCGGCAGCAGTCAGCAGTGCCCCT
GGACGAAGAGACCCACGCAGGCGAGGACGTGGCGGTGTTCGCGCGCGGCCCGCAGGCGCACCTGGTTCAC
GGCGTGCAGGAGCAGACCTTCATAGCGCACGTCATGGCCTTCGCCGCCTGCCTGGAGCCCTACACCGCCT
GCGACCTGGCGCCCCCCGCCGGCACCACCGACGCCGCGCACCCGGGTGGCGGAGGACTGAACGACATCTT
CGAGGCTCAGAAAATCGAATGGCACGAACATCACCATCACCATCACCATCACCATTAAGGCCGGCCTGTA
GTCACTGGCACAACGCGTTACCCGGTAAGCCAATCGGGTATACACGGTCGTCATACTGCAGACAGGGTTC
TTCTACTTTGCAAGATAGTCTTGAGTAGTAAAATAAATAGATAGAGAAAATCAGCCTCGACTGTGCCTTC
TAGTTGCCAGCCATCTGTTGTTTGCCCCTCCCCCGTGCCTTCCTTGACCCTGGAAGGTGCCACTCCCACT
GTCCTTTCCTAATAAAATGAGGAAATTGCATCACAACACTCAACCCTATCTCGGTCTATTCTTTTGATTT
ATAAGGGATTTTGCCGATTTCGGCCTATTGGTTAAAAAATGAGCTGATTTAACAAAAATTTAACGCGAAT
TAATTCTGTGGAATGTGTGTCAGTTAGGGTGTGGAAAGTCCCCAGGCTCCCCAGCAGGCAGAAGTATGCA
AAGCATGCATCTCAATTAGTCAGCAACCAGGTGTGGAAAGTCCCCAGGCTCCCCAGCAGGCAGAAGTATG
CAAAGCATGCATCTCAATTAGTCAGCAACCATAGTCCCGCCCCTAACTCCGCCCATCCCGCCCCTAACTC
CGCCCAGTTCCGCCCATTCTCCGCCCCATGGCTGACTAATTTTTTTTATTTATGCAGAGGCCGAGGCCGC
CTCTGCCTCTGAGCTATTCCAGAAGTAGTGAGGAGGCTTTTTTGGAGGCCTAGGCTTTTGCAAAAAGCTC
CCGGGAGCTTGTATATCCATTTTCGGATCTGATCAGCACGTGTTGACAATTAATCATCGGCATAGTATAT
CGGCATAGTATAATACGACAAGGTGAGGAACTAAACCATGACCGAGTACAAGCCCACGGTGCGCCTCGCC
ACCCGCGACGACGTCCCCAGGGCCGTACGCACCCTCGCCGCCGCGTTCGCCGACTACCCCGCCACGCGCC
ACACCGTCGATCCGGACCGCCACATCGAGCGGGTCACCGAGCTGCAAGAACTCTTCCTCACGCGCGTCGG
GCTCGACATCGGCAAGGTGTGGGTCGCGGACGACGGCGCCGCGGTGGCGGTCTGGACCACGCCGGAGAGC
GTCGAAGCGGGGGCGGTGTTCGCCGAGATCGGCCCGCGCATGGCCGAGTTGAGCGGTTCCCGGCTGGCCG
CGCAGCAACAGATGGAAGGCCTCCTGGCGCCGCACCGGCCCAAGGAGCCCGCGTGGTTCCTGGCCACCGT
CGGCGTCTCGCCCGACCACCAGGGCAAGGGTCTGGGCAGCGCCGTCGTGCTCCCCGGAGTGGAGGCGGCC
GAGCGCGCCGGGGTGCCCGCCTTCCTGGAGACATCCGCGCCCCGCAACCTCCCCTTCTACGAGCGGCTCG
GCTTCACCGTCACCGCCGACGTCGAGGTGCCCGAAGGACCGCGCACCTGGTGCATGACCCGCAAGCCCGG
TGCCTGACACGTGCTACGAGATTTCGATTCCACCGCCGCCTTCTATGAAAGGTTGGGCTTCGGAATCGTT
TTCCGGGACGCCGGCTGGATGATCCTCCAGCGCGGGGATCTCATGCTGGAGTTCTTCGCCCACCCCAACT
TGTTTATTGCAGCTTATAATGGTTACAAATAAAGCAATAGCATCACAAATTTCACAAATAAAGCATTTTT
TTCACTGCATTCTAGTTGTGGTTTGTCCAAACTCATCAATGTATCTTATCATGTCTGTATACCGTCGACC
TCTAGCTAGAGCTTGGCGTAATCATGGTCATTACCAATGCTTAATCAGTGAGGCACCTATCTCAGCGATC
TGTCTATTTCGTTCATCCATAGTTGCCTGACTCCCCGTCGTGTAGATAACTACGATACGGGAGGGCTTAC
CATCTGGCCCCAGCGCTGCGATGATACCGCGAGAACCACGCTCACCGGCTCCGGATTTATCAGCAATAAA
CCAGCCAGCCGGAAGGGCCGAGCGCAGAAGTGGTCCTGCAACTTTATCCGCCTCCATCCAGTCTATTAAT
TGTTGCCGGGAAGCTAGAGTAAGTAGTTCGCCAGTTAATAGTTTGCGCAACGTTGTTGCCATCGCTACAG
GCATCGTGGTGTCACGCTCGTCGTTTGGTATGGCTTCATTCAGCTCCGGTTCCCAACGATCAAGGCGAGT
TACATGATCCCCCATGTTGTGCAAAAAAGCGGTTAGCTCCTTCGGTCCTCCGATCGTTGTCAGAAGTAAG
TTGGCCGCAGTGTTATCACTCATGGTTATGGCAGCACTGCATAATTCTCTTACTGTCATGCCATCCGTAA
GATGCTTTTCTGTGACTGGTGAGTACTCAACCAAGTCATTCTGAGAATAGTGTATGCGGCGACCGAGTTG
CTCTTGCCCGGCGTCAATACGGGATAATACCGCGCCACATAGCAGAACTTTAAAAGTGCTCATCATTGGA
AAACGTTCTTCGGGGCGAAAACTCTCAAGGATCTTACCGCTGTTGAGATCCAGTTCGATGTAACCCACTC
GTGCACCCAACTGATCTTCAGCATCTTTTACTTTCACCAGCGTTTCTGGGTGAGCAAAAACAGGAAGGCA
AAATGCCGCAAAAAAGGGAATAAGGGCGACACGGAAATGTTGAATACTCATATTCTTCCTT
Features (pLannotate 1.2.2; 24 found; start..end, strand, type, name):
    119..143     -  CDS            KanR (fragment): aminoglycoside phosphotransferase; aph(3')-Ia; confers resistance to kanamycin
    254..842     +  rep_origin     ori: high-copy-number ColE1/pMB1/pBR322/pUC origin of replication
   1067..1084    +  terminator     rrnB T2 terminator (fragment): transcription terminator T2 from the E. coli rrnB gene
   1109..1128    -  CDS            lacZα (fragment): LacZα fragment of β-galactosidase; lacZ fragment
   1584..1600    +  protein_bind   lac operator: The lac repressor binds to the lac operator to inhibit transcription in E. coli. This inhibition can be relieved by adding lactose or isopropyl-β-D-thiogalactopyranoside (IPTG). lac repressor encoded by lacI
   1843..2146    +  enhancer       CMV enhancer: human cytomegalovirus immediate early enhancer
   2147..2350    +  promoter       CMV promoter: human cytomegalovirus (CMV) immediate early promoter
   2486..2529    +  intron         CMV intron (fragment): modified intron A from human cytomegalovirus
   2581..2599    +  promoter       SP6 promoter: promoter for bacteriophage SP6 RNA polymerase
   2603..2640    +  CDS            IgH signal sequence (fragment): signal sequence from the mouse immunoglobulin heavy chain variable region
   2689..3186    +  CDS            TNFRSF10C (fragment): TR10C_HUMAN - Also known as DCR1, LIT, TRAILR3, TRID. Experimental evidence at protein level: Swiss-Prot protein existence level 1. Receptor for the cytotoxic ligand TRAIL. Lacks a cytoplasmic death domain and hence is not capable of inducing apoptosis. May protect cells against TRAIL mediated apoptosis by competing with TRAIL- R1 and R2 for binding to the ligand. From Homo sapiens (Human).
   3313..3492    +  CDS            Comp (fragment): COMP_RAT - Experimental evidence at protein level: Swiss-Prot protein existence level 1. May play a role in the structural integrity of cartilage via its interaction with other extracellular matrix proteins such as the collagens and fibronectin. Can mediate the interaction of chondrocytes with the cartilage extracellular matrix through interaction with cell surface integrin receptors. Could play a role in the pathogenesis of osteoarthritis. Potent suppressor of apoptosis in both primary chondrocytes and transformed cells. Suppresses apoptosis by blocking the activation of caspase-3 and by indu
   3480..4932    +  CDS            SEAP (fragment): secreted alkaline phosphatase from human placenta The natural enzyme has a C-terminal transmembrane sequence that is replaced by a GPI anchor.
   4957..4998    +  CDS            AviTag™ (fragment): peptide tag that allows for enzymatic biotinylation
   5002..5025    +  CDS            8xHis: 8xHis affinity tag
   5171..5282    +  polyA_signal   bGH poly(A) signal: bovine growth hormone polyadenylation signal
   5283..5391    +  rep_origin     f1 ori (fragment): f1 bacteriophage origin of replication; arrow indicates direction of (+) strand synthesis
   5405..5734    +  promoter       SV40 promoter: SV40 enhancer and early promoter
   5782..5829    +  promoter       EM7 promoter: synthetic bacterial promoter&nbsp
   5848..6447    +  CDS            PuroR (fragment): puromycin N-acetyltransferase; pac from Streptomyces; confers resistance to puromycin
   6457..6582    +  CDS            ble (fragment): BLE_KLEPN - Experimental evidence at protein level: Swiss-Prot protein existence level 1. Binding protein with a strong affinity to the bleomycin family of antibiotics. Binds to CL990; an antimitotic-antibiotic compound. From Klebsiella pneumoniae.
   6577..6698    +  polyA_signal   SV40 poly(A) signal: SV40 polyadenylation signal
   6751..7611    -  CDS            AmpR: β-lactamase; bla; confers resistance to ampicillin, carbenicillin, and related antibiotics
   7614..89      -  promoter       AmpR promoter (fragment) (across the origin): bla
