[The description below was written by a language model from this plasmid's Addgene catalogue record and pLannotate feature annotations shown in this document.]
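Description:
pD649-HAsp-TNFRSF10D-COMP5AP-AviTag-9xHis is a mammalian expression plasmid built on the pD649 backbone for producing a secreted, tagged form of the extracellular domain of human TNFRSF10D (TRAIL-R4/DcR2, CD264). It is maintained in E. coli as a high-copy plasmid through a ColE1/pUC-type origin and selected with ampicillin via an intact β-lactamase gene. A separate SV40 promoter/EM7 promoter cassette carries a puromycin N-acetyltransferase coding sequence followed by an SV40 poly(A) signal, which would allow puromycin selection in mammalian cells, although the record does not describe that use. Small annotated fragments (KanR, lacZα, ble, f1 ori) appear to be backbone remnants.

Expression is driven by the CMV enhancer and promoter with a portion of CMV intron A, followed by an SP6 promoter that also serves as a sequencing primer site. The open reading frame starts with a signal peptide, named "HAsp" in the construct title and matched by the automated annotation to an IgH signal sequence fragment. Next comes the 468 bp receptor ectodomain, cloned between retained NotI and AscI sites. The feature tool labels this segment as the closely related paralogue TNFRSF10C, but the catalogue entry identifies it as TNFRSF10D. Downstream, on the backbone, are the coiled-coil region of rat cartilage oligomeric matrix protein, which assembles fusions into pentamers, then human placental alkaline phosphatase, an AviTag for enzymatic biotinylation and a polyhistidine tag, ending at a bGH poly(A) signal. The multimeric, enzymatically detectable protein suits avidity-based binding screens for cell-surface protein interactions. The depositor notes that some plasmids in this collection may carry an IS4-like transposase insertion upstream of the CMV promoter.
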