Addgene plasmid #157116: pD649-HAsp-TNFRSF10D-COMP5AP-AviTag-9xHis
Purpose: Mammalian expression of cell-surface protein extracellular domain fused to COMP5AP-AviTag-9xHis. Protein is secreted from cells.
Depositing lab: Chris Garcia. Depositing organization: Stanford University. Publication: A Human IgSF Cell-Surface Interactome Reveals a Complex Network of Protein-Protein Interactions. Wojtowicz WM, Vielmetter J, Fernandes RA, Siepe DH, Eastman CL, Chisholm GB, Cox S, Klock H, Anderson PW, Rue SM, Miller JJ, Glaser SM, Bragstad ML, Vance J, Lam AW, Lesley SA, Zinn K, Garcia KC. Cell. 2020 Aug 20;182(4):1027-1043.e17. doi: 10.1016/j.cell.2020.07.025. PubMed 32822567.
Backbone
  Vector backbone: pD649
  Backbone size w/o insert (bp): 7153
  Vector type: Mammalian Expression
Growth in bacteria
  Bacterial resistance: Ampicillin, 100 μg/mL
  Growth temperature: 37°C
  Growth strain: DH5alpha
  Copy number: High Copy
Gene/Insert
  Gene/Insert name: TNFRSF10D (alt name: TR10D)
  Species: H. sapiens (human)
  Insert size (bp): 468
  Entrez Gene: TNFRSF10D (a.k.a. CD264, DCR2, TRAIL-R4, TRAILR4, TRUNDD)
  Promoter: CMV/SP6
  Tag / fusion protein: COMP5AP-AviTag-9xHis (C terminal on backbone)
  Cloning method: Restriction Enzyme; 5′ cloning site GCGGCCGC (not destroyed); 3′ cloning site GGCGCGCC (not destroyed)
  Sequencing primers: 5′ ATTTAGGTGACACTATAG; 3′ CGTCGCACTCCATCACGGTG
Resource information
  A portion of this plasmid was derived from a plasmid made by: synthesis by ThermoFisher
Terms and licenses: Academic/Nonprofit Terms; Industry Terms: Not Available to Industry
Depositor comments: Some plasmids in this collection may have an IS4-like element ISVsa5 family transposase upstream of the CMV promoter.
How to cite: pD649-HAsp-TNFRSF10D-COMP5AP-AviTag-9xHis was a gift from Chris Garcia (Addgene plasmid # 157116 ; http://n2t.net/addgene:157116 ; RRID:Addgene_157116)
