>Addgene plasmid #157116 | pD649-HAsp-TNFRSF10D-COMP5AP-AviTag-9xHis | depositor partial sequence | sequence record 303342 | insert (extracellular domain)
GCAACAATTCCTAGACAGGATGAAGTGCCCCAGCAGACAGTTGCTCCCCAGCAGCAGAGAAGAAGCCTGA
AAGAGGAAGAGTGCCCAGCCGGCAGCCACAGATCTGAGTACACAGGCGCTTGCAACCCTTGCACCGAAGG
CGTGGACTACACAATCGCCAGCAACAACCTGCCTAGCTGCCTGCTGTGTACAGTGTGCAAGAGCGGCCAG
ACCAACAAGAGCAGCTGCACCACCACCAGAGATACCGTGTGTCAGTGCGAGAAGGGCAGCTTCCAGGACA
AGAACAGCCCCGAGATGTGCAGAACCTGCAGAACAGGCTGTCCCAGAGGCATGGTCAAGGTGTCCAATTG
CACCCCTCGGAGCGACATCAAGTGCAAGAATGAGAGCGCCGCCAGCAGCACAGGCAAAACACCAGCTGCC
GAGGAAACCGTGACCACCATTCTGGGAATGCTGGCCTCTCCTTACCAT
